>Addgene plasmid #43393 | II-GGTG | depositor partial sequence | sequence record 58658 | II-GGTG sequence 426 bps
CGTCTCGCTTAACCCCAGAGCAGGTCGTGGCAATCGCGAGCAATAACGGCGGAAAACAGGCTTTGGAAAC
GGTGCAGAGGCTCCTTCCAGTGCTGTGCCAAGCGCACGGACTGACCCCAGAGCAGGTCGTGGCAATCGCG
AGCAATAACGGCGGAAAACAGGCTTTGGAAACGGTGCAGAGGCTCCTTCCAGTGCTGTGCCAAGCGCACG
GCCTCACCCCAGAGCAGGTCGTGGCCATTGCCTCGAATGGAGGGGGCAAACAGGCGTTGGAAACCGTACA
ACGATTGCTGCCGGTGCTGTGCCAAGCGCACGGATTAACCCCAGAGCAGGTCGTGGCAATCGCGAGCAAT
AACGGCGGAAAACAGGCTTTGGAAACGGTGCAGAGGCTCCTTCCAGTGCTGTGCCAAGCGCACGGGCTCA
GAGACG
