>Addgene plasmid #43393 | II-GGTG | addgene partial sequence | sequence record 61295 | M13-F20 5'-TGTAAAACGACGGCCAGT-3'
CTATAGGGCGAATTGGGCCCTCTAGATGCATGCTCGAGCGGCCGCCAGTGTGATGGATATCTGCAGAATT
CGCCCTTGCCGTCCTAGCGCGTCTCGCTTAACCCCAGAGCAGGTCGTGGCAATCGCGAGCAATAACGGCG
GAAAACAGGCTTTGGAAACGGTGCAGAGGCTCCTTCCAGTGCTGTGCCAAGCGCACGGACTGACCCCAGA
GCAGGTCGTGGCAATCGCGAGCAATAACGGCGGAAAACAGGCTTTGGAAACGGTGCAGAGGCTCCTTCCA
GTGCTGTGCCAAGCGCACGGCCTCACCCCAGAGCAGGTCGTGGCCATTGCCTCGAATGGAGGGGGCAAAC
AGGCGTTGGAAACCGTACAACGATTGCTGCCGGTGCTGTGCCAAGCGCACGGATTAACCCCAGAGCAGGT
CGTGGCAATCGCGAGCAATAACGGCGGAAAACAGGCTTTGGAAACGGTGCAGAGGCTCCTTCCAGTGCTG
TGCCAAGCGCACGGGCTCAGAGACGTGGGCACAGGAAAGAAGGGCGAATTCCAGCACACTGGCGGCCGTT
ACTAGTGGATCCGAGCTCGGTACCAAGCTTGATGCATAGCTTGAGTATTCTATAGTGTCACCTAAATAGC
TTGGCGTAATCATGGTCATAGCTGTTTCCTGTGTGAAATTGTTATCCGCTCACAATTCCACACAACATAC
GAGCCGGAAGCATAAAGTGTAAAGCCTGGGGTGCCTAATGAGTGAGCTAACTCACATTAATTGCGTTGCG
CTCACTGCCCGCTTTCCAGTCGGGAAACCTGTCGTGCCAGCTGCATTAATGAATCGGCCAACGCGCGGGG
AGAGGCGGTTTGCGTATTGGGCGCTCTTCCGCTTCCTCGCTCACTGACTCGCTGCGCTCGGTCGTTCGGC
TGCGGCGAGCGGTATCAGCTCACTCAAAGGCGGTAATACGGTTATCCACAGAATCAGGG
