[The description below was written by a language model from this plasmid's Addgene catalogue record.]
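Description:
II-GGTG is a small bacterial cloning plasmid built on the commercial pCRII-TOPO backbone (about 4 kb without insert), into which a 426 bp synthetic fragment was introduced by TOPO cloning. It is a high-copy plasmid maintained in E. coli and carries both ampicillin and kanamycin resistance, as is standard for this backbone, so either or both drugs can be used for selection. The insert is flanked by the vector's T7 and M13 reverse priming sites, which the record lists for sequence verification. The record describes no mammalian promoter, reporter or expression cassette, and the vector type is given simply as bacterial cloning, so this is a storage and source plasmid for a DNA module rather than an expression construct.

The insert is recorded only as "II-GGTG", of synthetic origin, with no further annotation and no feature table. The associated publication describes a TALEN genome-editing system for generating human stem cell-based disease models, and the name suggests, though the record does not say so explicitly, that the fragment is a pre-assembled block of TAL effector repeats recognising the four-base sequence GGTG and intended for the second position ("II") in a modular TALEN array. The size of the insert is roughly consistent with four repeat units. On that reading, the plasmid would be one member of a library of multimer building blocks that are combined in order to assemble custom TALE DNA-binding domains, which are then joined to a nuclease domain in a separate destination vector. The assembly scheme, flanking restriction sites and repeat-variable residues are not stated in the record.
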