Addgene plasmid #43393: II-GGTG
Depositing lab: Chad Cowan & Kiran Musunuru. Depositing organization: Harvard University. Publication: A TALEN Genome-Editing System for Generating Human Stem Cell-Based Disease Models. Ding Q, Lee YK, Schaefer EA, Peters DT, Veres A, Kim K, Kuperwasser N, Motola DL, Meissner TB, Hendriks WT, Trevisan M, Gupta RM, Moisan A, Banks E, Friesen M, Schinzel RT, Xia F, Tang A, Xia Y, Figueroa E, Wann A, Ahfeldt T, Daheron L, Zhang F, Rubin LL, Peng LF, Chung RT, Musunuru K, Cowan CA. Cell Stem Cell. 2012 Dec 12. pii: S1934-5909(12)00645-5. doi: 10.1016/j.stem.2012.11.011. PubMed 23246482.
Backbone
  Vector backbone: pCRII-TOPO
  Backbone manufacturer: Invitrogen
  Backbone size w/o insert (bp): 3973
  Vector type: Bacterial Cloning
Growth in bacteria
  Bacterial resistance: Ampicillin and Kanamycin, 100 & 50 μg/mL
  Growth temperature: 37°C
  Growth strain: Top10
  Copy number: High Copy
Gene/Insert
  Gene/Insert name: II-GGTG
  Species: Synthetic
  Insert size (bp): 426
  Cloning method: TOPO Cloning
  Sequencing primers: 5′ T7; 3′ M13-rev
Terms and licenses: Academic/Nonprofit Terms; Industry Terms: Not Available to Industry
How to cite: II-GGTG was a gift from Chad Cowan & Kiran Musunuru (Addgene plasmid # 43393 ; http://n2t.net/addgene:43393 ; RRID:Addgene_43393)
